>Addgene plasmid #130764 | pMSCVbsd-PPARD-R314A-H413W | addgene full sequence | sequence record 255141 | Addgene NGS Result
AATGAAAGACCCCACCTGTAGGTTTGGCAAGCTAGCTTAAGTAACGCCATTTTGCAAGGCATGGAAAATA
CATAACTGAGAATAGAGAAGTTCAGATCAAGGTTAGGAACAGAGAGACAGCAGAATATGGGCCAAACAGG
ATATCTGTGGTAAGCAGTTCCTGCCCCGGCTCAGGGCCAAGAACAGATGGTCCCCAGATGCGGTCCCGCC
CTCAGCAGTTTCTAGAGAACCATCAGATGTTTCCAGGGTGCCCCAAGGACCTGAAATGACCCTGTGCCTT
ATTTGAACTAACCAATCAGTTCGCTTCTCGCTTCTGTTCGCGCGCTTCTGCTCCCCGAGCTCAATAAAAG
AGCCCACAACCCCTCACTCGGCGCGCCAGTCCTCCGATAGACTGCGTCGCCCGGGTACCCGTATTCCCAA
TAAAGCCTCTTGCTGTTTGCATCCGAATCGTGGACTCGCTGATCCTTGGGAGGGTCTCCTCAGATTGATT
GACTGCCCACCTCGGGGGTCTTTCATTTGGAGGTTCCACCGAGATTTGGAGACCCCTGCCCAGGGACCAC
CGACCCCCCCGCCGGGAGGTAAGCTGGCCAGCGGTCGTTTCGTGTCTGTCTCTGTCTTTGTGCGTGTTTG
TGCCGGCATCTAATGTTTGCGCCTGCGTCTGTACTAGTTAGCTAACTAGCTCTGTATCTGGCGGACCCGT
GGTGGAACTGACGAGTTCTGAACACCCGGCCGCAACCCTGGGAGACGTCCCAGGGACTTTGGGGGCCGTT
TTTGTGGCCCGACCTGAGGAAGGGAGTCGATGTGGAATCCGACCCCGTCAGGATATGTGGTTCTGGTAGG
AGACGAGAACCTAAAACAGTTCCCGCCTCCGTCTGAATTTTTGCTTTCGGTTTGGAACCGAAGCCGCGCG
TCTTGTCTGCTGCAGCGCTGCAGCATCGTTCTGTGTTGTCTCTGTCTGACTGTGTTTCTGTATTTGTCTG
AAAATTAGGGCCAGACTGTTACCACTCCCTTAAGTTTGACCTTAGGTCACTGGAAAGATGTCGAGCGGAT
CGCTCACAACCAGTCGGTAGATGTCAAGAAGAGACGTTGGGTTACCTTCTGCTCTGCAGAATGGCCAACC
TTTAACGTCGGATGGCCGCGAGACGGCACCTTTAACCGAGACCTCATCACCCAGGTTAAGATCAAGGTCT
TTTCACCTGGCCCGCATGGACACCCAGACCAGGTCCCCTACATCGTGACCTGGGAAGCCTTGGCTTTTGA
CCCCCCTCCCTGGGTCAAGCCCTTTGTACACCCTAAGCCTCCGCCTCCTCTTCCTCCATCCGCCCCGTCT
CTCCCCCTTGAACCTCCTCGTTCGACCCCGCCTCGATCCTCCCTTTATCCAGCCCTCACTCCTTCTCTAG
GCGCCGGAATTAGATCCACTAGTAACGGCCGCCAGTGTGCTGGAATTCGCCCTTAGGTGTGGCGCCGAGG
GGAGATCAGCCATGGAGCAGCCACAGGAGGAAGCCCCTGAGGTCCGGGAAGAGGAGGAGAAAGAGGAAGT
GGCAGAGGCAGAAGGAGCCCCAGAGCTCAATGGGGGACCACAGCATGCACTTCCTTCCAGCAGCTACACA
GACCTCTCCCGGAGCTCCTCGCCACCCTCACTGCTGGACCAACTGCAGATGGGCTGTGACGGGGCCTCAT
GCGGCAGCCTCAACATGGAGTGCCGGGTGTGCGGGGACAAGGCATCGGGCTTCCACTACGGTGTTCATGC
ATGTGAGGGGTGCAAGGGCTTCTTCCGTCGTACGATCCGCATGAAGCTGGAGTACGAGAAGTGTGAGCGC
AGCTGCAAGATTCAGAAGAAGAACCGCAACAAGTGCCAGTACTGCCGCTTCCAGAAGTGCCTGGCACTGG
GCATGTCACACAACGCTATCCGTTTTGGTCGGATGCCGGAGGCTGAGAAGAGGAAGCTGGTGGCAGGGCT
GACTGCAAACGAGGGGAGCCAGTACAACCCACAGGTGGCCGACCTGAAGGCCTTCTCCAAGCACATCTAC
AATGCCTACCTGAAAAACTTCAACATGACCAAAAAGAAGGCCCGCAGCATCCTCACCGGCAAAGCCAGCC
ACACGGCGCCCTTTGTGATCCACGACATCGAGACATTGTGGCAGGCAGAGAAGGGGCTGGTGTGGAAGCA
GTTGGTGAATGGCCTGCCTCCCTACAAGGAGATCAGCGTGCACGTCTTCTACCGCTGCCAGTGCACCACA
GTGGAGACCGTGCGGGAGCTCACTGAGTTCGCCAAGAGCATCCCCAGCTTCAGCAGCCTCTTCCTCAACG
ACCAGGTTACCCTTCTCAAGTATGGCGTGCACGAGGCCATCTTCGCCATGCTGGCCTCTATCGTCAACAA
GGACGGGCTGCTGGTAGCCAACGGCAGTGGCTTTGTCACCGCGGAGTTCCTGCGCAGCCTCCGCAAACCC
TTCAGTGATATCATTGAGCCTAAGTTTGAATTTGCTGTCAAGTTCAACGCCCTGGAACTTGATGACAGTG
ACCTGGCCCTATTCATTGCGGCCATCATTCTGTGTGGAGACCGGCCAGGCCTCATGAACGTTCCACGGGT
GGAGGCTATCCAGGACACCATCCTGCGTGCCCTCGAATTCCACCTGCAGGCCAACCACCCTGATGCCCAG
TACCTCTTCCCCAAGCTGCTGCAGAAGATGGCTGACCTGCGGCAACTGGTCACCGAGTGGGCCCAGATGA
TGCAGCGGATCAAGAAGACCGAAACCGAGACCTCGCTGCACCCTCTGCTCCAGGAGATCTACAAGGACAT
GTACTAACGGCGGCACCCAGGCCTCCCTGCAGACTCCAATGGGGCCAGCACTGGAGGGGCCCACCCACAT
GACTTTTCCATTGACCAGCTCTCAAGGGCGAATTCTGCAGATATCCATCACACTGGCGGCCGCTCGAGGT
TAACGAATTCTACCGGGTAGGGGAGGCGCTTTTCCCAAGGCAGTCTGGAGCATGCGCTTTAGCAGCCCCG
CTGGGCACTTGGCGCTACACAAGTGGCCTCTGGCCTCGCACACATTCCACATCCACCGGTAGGCGCCAAC
CGGCTCCGTTCTTTGGTGGCCCCTTCGCGCCACCTTCTACTCCTCCCCTAGTCAGGAAGTTCCCCCCCGC
CCCGCAGCTCGCGTCGTGCAGGACGTGACAAATGGAAGTAGCACGTCTCACTAGTCTCGTGCAGATGGAC
AGCACCGCTGAGCAATGGAAGCGGGTAGGCCTTTGGGGCAGCGGCCAATAGCAGCTTTGCTCCTTCGCTT
TCTGGGCTCAGAGGCTGGGAAGGGGTGGGTCCGGGGGCGGGCTCAGGGGCGGGCTCAGGGGCGGGGCGGG
CGCCCGAAGGTCCTCCGGAGGCCCGGCATTCTGCACGCTTCAAAAGCGCACGTCTGCCGCGCTGTTCTCC
TCTTCCTCATCTCCGGGCCTTTCGACCTGCAGCCCAAGCTTACCATGGCCAAGCCTTTGTCTCAAGAAGA
ATCCACCCTCATTGAAAGAGCAACGGCTACAATCAACAGCATCCCCATCTCTGAAGACTACAGCGTCGCC
AGCGCAGCTCTCTCTAGCGACGGCCGCATCTTCACTGGTGTCAATGTATATCATTTTACTGGGGGACCTT
GTGCAGAACTCGTGGTGCTGGGCACTGCTGCTGCTGCGGCAGCTGGCAACCTGACTTGTATCGTCGCGAT
CGGAAATGAGAACAGGGGCATCTTGAGCCCCTGCGGACGGTGCCGACAGGTGCTTCTCGATCTGCATCCT
GGGATCAAAGCCATAGTGAAGGACAGTGATGGACAGCCGACGGCAGTTGGGATTCGTGAATTGCTGCCCT
CTGGTTATGTGTGGGAGGGCTAATCGATAAAATAAAAGATTTTATTTAGTCTCCAGAAAAAGGGGGGAAT
GAAAGACCCCACCTGTAGGTTTGGCAAGCTAGAGAACCATCAGATGTTTCCAGGGTGCCCCAAGGACCTG
AAATGACCCTGTGCCTTATTTGAACTAACCAATCAGTTCGCTTCTCGCTTCTGTTCGCGCGCTTCTGCTC
CCCGAGCTCAATAAAAGAGCCCACAACCCCTCACTCGGCGCGCCAGTCCTCCGATAGACTGCGTCGCCCG
GGTACCCGTGTATCCAATAAACCCTCTTGCAGTTGCATCCGACTTGTGGTCTCGCTGTTCCTTGGGAGGG
TCTCCTCTGAGTGATTGACTACCCGTCAGCGGGGGTCTTTCATGGGTAACAGTTTCTTGAAGTTGGAGAA
CAACATTCTGAGGGTAGGAGTCGAATATTAAGTAATCCTGACTCAATTAGCCACTGTTTTGAATCCACAT
ACTCCAATACTCCTGAAATAGTTCATTATGGACAGCGCAGAAAGAGCTGGGGAGAATTGTGAAATTGTTA
TCCGCTCACAATTCCACACAACATACGAGCCGGAAGCATAAAGTGTAAAGCCTGGGGTGCCTAATGAGTG
AGCTAACTCACATTAATTGCGTTGCGCTCACTGCCCGCTTTCCAGTCGGGAAACCTGTCGTGCCAGCTGC
ATTAATGAATCGGCCAACGCGCGGGGAGAGGCGGTTTGCGTATTGGGCGCTCTTCCGCTTCCTCGCTCAC
TGACTCGCTGCGCTCGGTCGTTCGGCTGCGGCGAGCGGTATCAGCTCACTCAAAGGCGGTAATACGGTTA
TCCACAGAATCAGGGGATAACGCAGGAAAGAACATGTGAGCAAAAGGCCAGCAAAAGGCCAGGAACCGTA
AAAAGGCCGCGTTGCTGGCGTTTTTCCATAGGCTCCGCCCCCCTGACGAGCATCACAAAAATCGACGCTC
AAGTCAGAGGTGGCGAAACCCGACAGGACTATAAAGATACCAGGCGTTTCCCCCTGGAAGCTCCCTCGTG
CGCTCTCCTGTTCCGACCCTGCCGCTTACCGGATACCTGTCCGCCTTTCTCCCTTCGGGAAGCGTGGCGC
TTTCTCATAGCTCACGCTGTAGGTATCTCAGTTCGGTGTAGGTCGTTCGCTCCAAGCTGGGCTGTGTGCA
CGAACCCCCCGTTCAGCCCGACCGCTGCGCCTTATCCGGTAACTATCGTCTTGAGTCCAACCCGGTAAGA
CACGACTTATCGCCACTGGCAGCAGCCACTGGTAACAGGATTAGCAGAGCGAGGTATGTAGGCGGTGCTA
CAGAGTTCTTGAAGTGGTGGCCTAACTACGGCTACACTAGAAGAACAGTATTTGGTATCTGCGCTCTGCT
GAAGCCAGTTACCTTCGGAAAAAGAGTTGGTAGCTCTTGATCCGGCAAACAAACCACCGCTGGTAGCGGT
GGTTTTTTTGTTTGCAAGCAGCAGATTACGCGCAGAAAAAAAGGATCTCAAGAAGATCCTTTGATCTTTT
CTACGGGGTCTGACGCTCAGTGGAACGAAAACTCACGTTAAGGGATTTTGGTCATGAGATTATCAAAAAG
GATCTTCACCTAGATCCTTTTAAATTAAAAATGAAGTTTTAAATCAATCTAAAGTATATATGAGTAAACT
TGGTCTGACAGTTACCAATGCTTAATCAGTGAGGCACCTATCTCAGCGATCTGTCTATTTCGTTCATCCA
TAGTTGCCTGACTCCCCGTCGTGTAGATAACTACGATACGGGAGGGCTTACCATCTGGCCCCAGTGCTGC
AATGATACCGCGAGACCCACGCTCACCGGCTCCAGATTTATCAGCAATAAACCAGCCAGCCGGAAGGGCC
GAGCGCAGAAGTGGTCCTGCAACTTTATCCGCCTCCATCCAGTCTATTAATTGTTGCCGGGAAGCTAGAG
TAAGTAGTTCGCCAGTTAATAGTTTGCGCAACGTTGTTGCCATTGCTACAGGCATCGTGGTGTCACGCTC
GTCGTTTGGTATGGCTTCATTCAGCTCCGGTTCCCAACGATCAAGGCGAGTTACATGATCCCCCATGTTG
TGCAAAAAAGCGGTTAGCTCCTTCGGTCCTCCGATCGTTGTCAGAAGTAAGTTGGCCGCAGTGTTATCAC
TCATGGTTATGGCAGCACTGCATAATTCTCTTACTGTCATGCCATCCGTAAGATGCTTTTCTGTGACTGG
TGAGTACTCAACCAAGTCATTCTGAGAATAGTGTATGCGGCGACCGAGTTGCTCTTGCCCGGCGTCAATA
CGGGATAATACCGCGCCACATAGCAGAACTTTAAAAGTGCTCATCATTGGAAAACGTTCTTCGGGGCGAA
AACTCTCAAGGATCTTACCGCTGTTGAGATCCAGTTCGATGTAACCCACTCGTGCACCCAACTGATCTTC
AGCATCTTTTACTTTCACCAGCGTTTCTGGGTGAGCAAAAACAGGAAGGCAAAATGCCGCAAAAAAGGGA
ATAAGGGCGACACGGAAATGTTGAATACTCATACTCTTCCTTTTTCAATATTATTGAAGCATTTATCAGG
GTTATTGTCTCATGAGCGGATACATATTTGAATGTATTTAGAAAAATAAACAAATAGGGGTTCCGCGCAC
ATTTCCCCGAAAAGTGCCACCTGACGTCTAAGAAACCATTATTATCATGACATTAACCTATAAAAATAGG
CGTATCACGAGGCCCTTTCGTCTCGCGCGTTTCGGTGATGACGGTGAAAACCTCTGACACATGCAGCTCC
CGGAGACGGTCACAGCTTGTCTGTAAGCGGATGCCGGGAGCAGACAAGCCCGTCAGGGCGCGTCAGCGGG
TGTTGGCGGGTGTCGGGGCTGGCTTAACTATGCGGCATCAGAGCAGATTGTACTGAGAGTGCACCATATG
CGGTGTGAAATACCGCACAGATGCGTAAGGAGAAAATACCGCATCAGGCGCCATTCGCCATTCAGGCTGC
GCAACTGTTGGGAAGGGCGATCGGTGCGGGCCTCTTCGCTATTACGCCAGCTGGCGAAAGGGGGATGTGC
TGCAAGGCGATTAAGTTGGGTAACGCCAGGGTTTTCCCAGTCACGACGTTGTAAAACGACGGCGCAAGGA
ATGGTGCATGCAAGGAGATGGCGCCCAACAGTCCCCCGGCCACGGGGCCTGCCACCATACCCACGCCGAA
ACAAGCGCTCATGAGCCCGAAGTGGCGAGCCCGATCTTCCCCATCGGTGATGTCGGCGATATAGGCGCCA
GCAACCGCACCTGTGGCGCCGGTGATGCCGGCCACGATGCGTCCGGCGTAGAGGCGATTAGTCCAATTTG
TTAAAGACAGGATATCAGTGGTCCAGGCTCTAGTTTTGACTCAACAATATCACCAGCTGAAGCCTATAGA
GTACGAGCCATAGATAAAATAAAAGATTTTATTTAGTCTCCAGAAAAAGGGGGG
Features (pLannotate 1.2.2; 20 found; start..end, strand, type, name):
      1..517     +  LTR            5' LTR: 5' long terminal repeat from murine embryonic stem cell virus
    581..922     +  misc_feature   MESV Ψ: packaging signal of murine embryonic stem cell virus
    989..1405    +  CDS            gag (truncated): truncated Moloney murine leukemia virus (MMLV) gag gene lacking the start codon
   1482..2804    +  CDS            PPARD: PPARD_HUMAN - Also known as NR1C2, PPARB. Experimental evidence at protein level: Swiss-Prot protein existence level 1. Ligand-activated transcription factor. Receptor that binds peroxisome proliferators such as hypolipidemic drugs and fatty acids. Has a preference for poly-unsaturated fatty acids, such as gamma- linoleic acid and eicosapentanoic acid. Once activated by a ligand, the receptor binds to promoter elements of target genes. Regulates the peroxisomal beta-oxidation pathway of fatty acids. Functions as transcription activator for the acyl-CoA oxidase gene. Decreases expression of NPC
   2955..3454    +  promoter       PGK promoter: mouse phosphoglycerate kinase 1 promoter
   3475..3873    +  CDS            BSD: blasticidin S deaminase; Aspergillus terreus BSD; confers resistance to blasticidin
   3918..3952    +  LTR            3' LTR (ΔU3) (fragment): self-inactivating 3' long terminal repeat (LTR) from Moloney murine leukemia virus
   3949..4243    +  LTR            3' LTR (ΔU3) (fragment): self-inactivating 3' long terminal repeat (LTR) from Moloney murine leukemia virus
   4405..4421    -  protein_bind   lac operator: The lac repressor binds to the lac operator to inhibit transcription in E. coli. This inhibition can be relieved by adding lactose or isopropyl-β-D-thiogalactopyranoside (IPTG). lac repressor encoded by lacI
   4429..4459    -  promoter       lac promoter: promoter for the E. coli lac operon
   4474..4495    -  protein_bind   CAP binding site: CAP binding activates transcription in the presence of cAMP. E. coli catabolite activator protein
   4508..4600    -  CDS            lacI (fragment): lac repressor; lacI; The lac repressor binds to the lac operator to inhibit transcription in E. coli. This inhibition can be relieved by adding lactose or isopropyl-β-D-thiogalactopyranoside (IPTG).
   4783..5371    -  rep_origin     ori: high-copy-number ColE1/pMB1/pBR322/pUC origin of replication
   5542..6402    -  CDS            AmpR: β-lactamase; bla; confers resistance to ampicillin, carbenicillin, and related antibiotics
   6403..6507    -  promoter       AmpR promoter: bla
   6602..6637    +  CDS            rop (fragment): Rop protein, which maintains plasmids at low copy number; rop
   6739..6838    +  misc_feature   bom (fragment): basis of mobility region from pBR322
   6844..6993    -  CDS            lacZα (fragment): LacZα fragment of β-galactosidase; lacZ fragment
   6993..7194    -  CDS            TcR (fragment): tetracycline efflux protein; tet; confers resistance to tetracycline
   7195..7293    +  CDS            env (fragment): murine leukemia virus gPr80 envelope polyprotein precursor; env; proteolytically cleaved into gp70SU and p15TM subunits
