[The description below was written by a language model from this plasmid's Addgene catalogue record and pLannotate feature annotations shown in this document.]
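Description:
pMSCVbsd-PPARD-R314A-H413W is a 7.3 kb gammaretroviral transfer vector built on the pMSCVbsd backbone, a murine stem cell virus-type plasmid, for stable delivery of a mutant human PPARD cDNA into mammalian cells by retroviral transduction. In bacteria it is maintained through a high-copy ColE1/pUC-type origin and selected with ampicillin via the β-lactamase gene. The remaining annotated bacterial features (short fragments of lacI, lacZα, rop, bom and the tetracycline resistance gene, plus a lac promoter/operator) are non-functional leftovers of the plasmid's cloning history.

The proviral region begins with the 5′ LTR of murine embryonic stem cell virus, followed by the Ψ packaging signal and a truncated gag segment lacking its start codon, which extends the packaging signal without producing Gag protein. The PPARD open reading frame, inserted between a destroyed BglII site and a retained XhoI site, sits directly downstream and has no annotated promoter of its own, so it is presumably transcribed from the 5′ LTR. It encodes the ligand-activated nuclear receptor PPARβ/δ carrying two substitutions, R314A and H413W, introduced by PCR mutagenesis; the record does not state their functional consequences. No epitope tag is annotated. Downstream, a mouse PGK promoter drives blasticidin S deaminase, allowing blasticidin selection of transduced cells. The cassette ends in a 3′ LTR that the automated annotation matches, in two fragments, to a ΔU3 self-inactivating MMLV LTR; this label may reflect only partial similarity.

Because gag, pol and env are not supplied (only a short env fragment remains), virus production requires these functions to be provided in trans by packaging cells or helper plasmids. The associated work concerns PPARβ/δ recruitment of NCOR and transcriptional regulation of ANGPTL4, which suggests the construct is used to express this receptor variant stably for comparison with other PPARD forms.
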