Addgene plasmid #130764: pMSCVbsd-PPARD-R314A-H413W
Purpose: Vector encoding PPARD cDNA for retroviral transduction
Depositing lab: Till Adhikary. Depositing organization: Philipps-Universitaet Marburg. Publication: PPARbeta/delta recruits NCOR and regulates transcription reinitiation of ANGPTL4. Legrand N, Bretscher CL, Zielke S, Wilke B, Daude M, Fritz B, Diederich WE, Adhikary T. Nucleic Acids Res. 2019 Oct 10;47(18):9573-9591. doi: 10.1093/nar/gkz685. PubMed 31428774.
Backbone
  Vector backbone: pMSCVbsd
  Vector type: Retroviral
  Selectable markers: Blasticidin
Growth in bacteria
  Bacterial resistance: Ampicillin, 100 μg/mL
  Growth temperature: 37°C
  Growth strain: NEB Stable
  Copy number: High Copy
Gene/Insert
  Gene/Insert name: PPARD R314A-H413W
  Species: H. sapiens (human)
  Mutation: R314A-H413W
  Entrez Gene: PPARD (a.k.a. FAAR, NR1C2, NUC1, NUCI, NUCII, PPARB)
  Cloning method: Restriction Enzyme; 5′ cloning site BglII (destroyed during cloning); 3′ cloning site XhoI (not destroyed)
  Sequencing primers: 5′ pMSCVseqfw (CCCTTGAACCTCCTCGTTCGACC); 3′ pMSCVseqrv (GAGACGTGCTACTTCCATTTGTC)
Terms and licenses: Academic/Nonprofit Terms; Industry Terms: Not Available to Industry
Depositor comments: Generated by PCR mutagenesis. Please visit https://www.biorxiv.org/content/10.1101/525576v2 for BioRxiv preprint.
How to cite: pMSCVbsd-PPARD-R314A-H413W was a gift from Till Adhikary (Addgene plasmid # 130764 ; http://n2t.net/addgene:130764 ; RRID:Addgene_130764)
