>Addgene plasmid #130764 | pMSCVbsd-PPARD-R314A-H413W | depositor partial sequence | sequence record 250275 | PPARD R314A-H413W
ATGGAGCAGCCACAGGAGGAAGCCCCTGAGGTCCGGGAAGAGGAGGAGAAAGAGGAAGTGGCAGAGGCAG
AAGGAGCCCCAGAGCTCAATGGGGGACCACAGCATGCACTTCCTTCCAGCAGCTACACAGACCTCTCCCG
GAGCTCCTCGCCACCCTCACTGCTGGACCAACTGCAGATGGGCTGTGACGGGGCCTCATGCGGCAGCCTC
AACATGGAGTGCCGGGTGTGCGGGGACAAGGCATCGGGCTTCCACTACGGTGTTCATGCATGTGAGGGGT
GCAAGGGCTTCTTCCGTCGTACGATCCGCATGAAGCTGGAGTACGAGAAGTGTGAGCGCAGCTGCAAGAT
TCAGAAGAAGAACCGCAACAAGTGCCAGTACTGCCGCTTCCAGAAGTGCCTGGCACTGGGCATGTCACAC
AACGCTATCCGTTTTGGTCGGATGCCGGAGGCTGAGAAGAGGAAGCTGGTGGCAGGGCTGACTGCAAACG
AGGGGAGCCAGTACAACCCACAGGTGGCCGACCTGAAGGCCTTCTCCAAGCACATCTACAATGCCTACCT
GAAAAACTTCAACATGACCAAAAAGAAGGCCCGCAGCATCCTCACCGGCAAAGCCAGCCACACGGCGCCC
TTTGTGATCCACGACATCGAGACATTGTGGCAGGCAGAGAAGGGGCTGGTGTGGAAGCAGTTGGTGAATG
GCCTGCCTCCCTACAAGGAGATCAGCGTGCACGTCTTCTACCGCTGCCAGTGCACCACAGTGGAGACCGT
GCGGGAGCTCACTGAGTTCGCCAAGAGCATCCCCAGCTTCAGCAGCCTCTTCCTCAACGACCAGGTTACC
CTTCTCAAGTATGGCGTGCACGAGGCCATCTTCGCCATGCTGGCCTCTATCGTCAACAAGGACGGGCTGC
TGGTAGCCAACGGCAGTGGCTTTGTCACCGCGGAGTTCCTGCGCAGCCTCCGCAAACCCTTCAGTGATAT
CATTGAGCCTAAGTTTGAATTTGCTGTCAAGTTCAACGCCCTGGAACTTGATGACAGTGACCTGGCCCTA
TTCATTGCGGCCATCATTCTGTGTGGAGACCGGCCAGGCCTCATGAACGTTCCACGGGTGGAGGCTATCC
AGGACACCATCCTGCGTGCCCTCGAATTCCACCTGCAGGCCAACCACCCTGATGCCCAGTACCTCTTCCC
CAAGCTGCTGCAGAAGATGGCTGACCTGCGGCAACTGGTCACCGAGTGGGCCCAGATGATGCAGCGGATC
AAGAAGACCGAAACCGAGACCTCGCTGCACCCTCTGCTCCAGGAGATCTACAAGGACATGTACTAA
